Addgene plasmid #71453: pLV-Y701F-STAT1
Purpose: Lentiviral expression of Y701F-STAT1
Depositing lab: George Stark. Depositing organization: Cleveland Clinic Foundation. Publication: Unphosphorylated STAT1 prolongs the expression of interferon-induced immune regulatory genes. Cheon H, Stark GR. Proc Natl Acad Sci U S A. 2009 Jun 9;106(23):9373-8. doi: 10.1073/pnas.0903487106. Epub 2009 May 28. PubMed 19478064.
Backbone
  Vector backbone: pLV-tetO-CMV-SV40-puro-LoxP
  Backbone manufacturer: Andrei Gudkov lab
  Vector type: Lentiviral
  Selectable markers: Puromycin
Growth in bacteria
  Bacterial resistance: Ampicillin, 100 μg/mL
  Growth temperature: 37°C
  Growth strain: NEB Stable
  Copy number: Unknown
Gene/Insert
  Gene/Insert name: STAT1
  Species: H. sapiens (human)
  Mutation: Y701F
  Entrez Gene: STAT1 (a.k.a. CANDF7, IMD31A, IMD31B, IMD31C, ISGF-3, STAT91)
  Promoter: CMV
  Tag / fusion protein: FLAG (C terminal on backbone)
  Cloning method: Restriction Enzyme; 5′ cloning site XbaI (unknown if destroyed); 3′ cloning site EcoRI (unknown if destroyed)
  Sequencing primers: 5′ GGAGTTTGTTTTGGCACCA; 3′ CTCTTTCAGAGGTTATTTCAGG
Terms and licenses: Academic/Nonprofit Terms; Industry Terms: Not Available to Industry
How to cite: pLV-Y701F-STAT1 was a gift from George Stark (Addgene plasmid # 71453 ; http://n2t.net/addgene:71453 ; RRID:Addgene_71453)
