[The description below was written by a language model from this plasmid's Addgene catalogue record.]
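Description:
pLV-Y701F-STAT1 is a lentiviral expression plasmid built on the pLV-tetO-CMV-SV40-puro-LoxP backbone and used to deliver a mutant form of human STAT1 into mammalian cells. It is propagated in bacteria under ampicillin selection, and transduced mammalian cells can be selected with puromycin. No feature table accompanies the record, so the exact arrangement of viral elements, the origin of replication and the copy number are not documented. The backbone name suggests a tet-operator-modified CMV promoter, an SV40 promoter-driven puromycin resistance cassette and a LoxP site that could allow Cre-mediated excision of integrated provirus, but these details are inferred from the name rather than stated.

The insert is the human STAT1 coding sequence carrying the Y701F substitution, cloned by restriction enzymes between XbaI and EcoRI sites and expressed from the CMV promoter. A FLAG epitope supplied by the backbone is fused to the C terminus, allowing detection or immunoprecipitation of the exogenous protein separately from endogenous STAT1. Tyrosine 701 is the residue phosphorylated by JAK kinases in response to interferon, a modification needed for canonical STAT1 dimerisation and activation; replacing it with phenylalanine yields a protein that cannot be phosphorylated at this position. The construct is therefore suited to stable expression of a non-tyrosine-phosphorylatable STAT1, and the associated work concerns the role of unphosphorylated STAT1 in sustaining the expression of interferon-induced immune regulatory genes.
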