>Addgene plasmid #71453 | pLV-Y701F-STAT1 | addgene partial sequence | sequence record 134964 | CMV-F 5'-CGCAAATGGGCGGTAGGCGTG-3'
ACCCACTGCTTACTGGCTTATCGAAATTAATACGACTCACTATAGGGAGACCCAAGCTTGGTACCGAGCT
CGGATCCACTAGTAACGGCCGCCAGTGTGCTGGAATTCTGCAGATATCCATCACACTGGCGGCAGCCACC
ATGTCTCAGTGGTACGAACTTCAGCAGCTTGACTCAAAATTCCTGGAGCAGGTTCACCAGCTTTATGATG
ACAGTTTTCCCATGGAAATCAGACAGTACCTGGCACAGTGGTTAGAAAAGCAAGACTGGGAGCACGCTGC
CAATGATGTTTCATTTGCCACCATCCGTTTTCATGACCTCCTGTCACAGCTGGATGATCAATATAGTCGC
TTTTCTTTGGAGAATAACTTCTTGCTACAGCATAACATAAGGAAAAGCAAGCGTAATCTTCAGGATAATT
TTCAGGAAGACCCAATCCAGATGTCTATGATCATTTACAGCTGTCTGAAGGAAGAAAGGAAAATTCTGGA
AAACGCCCAGAG
