>Addgene plasmid #71453 | pLV-Y701F-STAT1 | addgene partial sequence | sequence record 135943 | STAT1-R 5'-CTCTTTCAGAGGTTATTTCAGG-3'
GGATCGCTAGCCTACTTGTCATCGTCGTCCTTGTAGTCTACTGTGTTCATCATACTGTCGAATTCTACAG
AGCCCACTATCCGAGACACCTCGTCAAACTCCTCAGGAGACATGGGGAGCAGGTTGTCTGTGGTCTGAAG
TCTAGAAGGGTGAACTTCAGACACAGAAATCAACTCAGTCTTGATAAATCCAGTTCCTTTAGGGCCATCA
AGTTCCATTGGCTCTGGTGCTTCCTTTGGCCTGGAGTAATACTTTCCAAAGGCATGGTCTTTGTCAATAT
TTGGATACAGATACTTCAGGGGATTCTCAGGAATATTCTCAGCAGCCATGACTTTGTAATTGCGAATGAT
GTCAGGGAAAGTAACAGCAGAAAGTTCTTTCTTCGTGTAGGGTTCAACCGCATGGAAGTCAGGTTCGCCT
CCGTTCTGGGACCGCTCCACCCATGTGAATGTGATGGCCCCTTCCCGGGAGCTCTCACTGAACCGCAGCA
GGAAGGTCCCCGGCTGCTGGTCCTTCAACAGGGCACGCTCTCGCTCCTTGCTGATGAAGCCCATGATGCA
CCCATCATTCCAGAGAGGGAGCAGGTGTTTTTTAATGAGTTCTAGGATGCTTTCAATCCAAAGCCAGAAG
GGAAAATTTTTATCATTTATATTTTCCTTACAAAACCTCGTCCACGGAATGAGACCATCGGGGCTGGCGT
TAGGACCAAGAAGCTTCTCTCCCAACATGTTCAGCTGGTCCACATTGAGACCTCTTTTGGTGACAGAAGA
AAACTGCCAACTCAGCACTTCTGAAAGCTGAGCCCATCGTGCACATGGTGGAGTCAGGAAGAAGGACAGA
TTCCTGGGTTCCGCCACCAGCATGTTGTACCAAAGGATGGAGGCCCAACCGCTCGGGAGCTGGCTGACGT
TGGAGATCACCACAACGGGCAGAGAGGTCGTCTCGAGGTCAATTACCAAACCAGGCTGGCACAATTGGGT
TTCAAACTAAGGGAGTGAAGCTCTTCAGTAACGATGAGAGGACCTCATTCGTCTGGTGCCACATTTTCTG
TTCTTCAATGCAGGTGCCAAATTCA
